>Addgene plasmid #198198 | Dimer 42 AA | addgene full sequence | sequence record 399594 | Addgene NGS Result
GACGGATCGGGAGATCTCCCGATCCCCTATGGTGCACTCTCAGTACAATCTGCTCTGATGCCGCATAGTT
AAGCCAGTATCTGCTCCCTGCTTGTGTGTTGGAGGTCGCTGAGTAGTGCGCGAGCAAAATTTAAGCTACA
ACAAGGCAAGGCTTGACCGACAATTGCATGAAGAATCTGCTTAGGGTTAGGCGTTTTGCGCTGCTTCGCG
ATGTACGGGCCAGATATACGCGTTGACATTGATTATTGACTAGTTATTAATAGTAATCAATTACGGGGTC
ATTAGTTCATAGCCCATATATGGAGTTCCGCGTTACATAACTTACGGTAAATGGCCCGCCTGGCTGACCG
CCCAACGACCCCCGCCCATTGACGTCAATAATGACGTATGTTCCCATAGTAACGCCAATAGGGACTTTCC
ATTGACGTCAATGGGTGGAGTATTTACGGTAAACTGCCCACTTGGCAGTACATCAAGTGTATCATATGCC
AAGTACGCCCCCTATTGACGTCAATGACGGTAAATGGCCCGCCTGGCATTATGCCCAGTACATGACCTTA
TGGGACTTTCCTACTTGGCAGTACATCTACGTATTAGTCATCGCTATTACCATGGTGATGCGGTTTTGGC
AGTACATCAATGGGCGTGGATAGCGGTTTGACTCACGGGGATTTCCAAGTCTCCACCCCATTGACGTCAA
TGGGAGTTTGTTTTGGCACCAAAATCAACGGGACTTTCCAAAATGTCGTAACAACTCCGCCCCATTGACG
CAAATGGGCGGTAGGCGTGTACGGTGGGAGGTCTATATAAGCAGAGCTCTCTGGCTAACTAGAGAACCCA
CTGCTTACTGGCTTATCGAAATTAATACGACTCACTATAGGGAGACCCAAGCTGGCTAGCATGGTGAGCA
AGGGCGAGGAGCTGTTCACCGGGGTGGTGCCCATCCTGGTCGAGCTGGACGGCGACGTAAACGGCCACAA
GTTCAGCGTGTCCGGCGAGGGCGAGGGCGATGCCACCTACGGCAAGCTGACCCTGAAGTTCATCTGCACC
ACCGGCAAGCTGCCCGTGCCCTGGCCCACCCTCGTGACCACCCTGTCCTGGGGCGTGCAGTGCTTCGCCC
GCTACCCCGACCACATGAAGCAGCACGACTTCTTCAAGTCCGCCATGCCCGAAGGCTACGTCCAGGAGCG
CACCATCTTCTTCAAGGACGACGGCAACTACAAGACCCGCGCCGAGGTGAAGTTCGAGGGCGACACCCTG
GTGAACCGCATCGAGCTGAAGGGCATCGACTTCAAGGAGGACGGCAACATCCTGGGGCACAAGCTGGAGT
ACAACTACTTTAGCGACAACGTCTATATCACCGCCGACAAGCAGAAGAACGGCATCAAGGCCAACTTCAA
GATCCGCCACAACATCGAGGACGGCGGCGTGCAGCTCGCCGACCACTACCAGCAGAACACCCCCATCGGC
GACGGCCCCGTGCTGCTGCCCGACAACCACTACCTGAGCACCCAGTCCAAGCTGAGCAAAGACCCCAACG
AGAAGCGCGATCACATGGTCCTGCTGGAGTTCGTGACCGCCGCCGGGATCACTCTCGGCATGGACGAGCT
GTACAAGGGATCCGACGGTGGTGCCCTCGCTGTGCAGCTCCAGAGTCACCAGGTGGGCGCCGCAGCTCCC
GCTGGCCGAGGTCTTGTTGGGGTTGATGTTGAGAAGCCTTGTCACCGTCGTGTTGGATCCGGAATGGTGA
GCAAGGGCGAGGAGCTGTTCACCGGGGTGGTGCCCATCCTGGTCGAGCTGGACGGCGACGTAAACGGCCA
CAAGTTCAGCGTGTCCGGCGAGGGCGAGGGCGATGCCACCTACGGCAAGCTGACCCTGAAGCTGATCTGC
ACCACCGGCAAGCTGCCCGTGCCCTGGCCCACCCTCGTGACCACCCTGGGCTACGGCCTGCAGTGCTTCG
CCCGCTACCCCGACCACATGAAGCAGCACGACTTCTTCAAGTCCGCCATGCCCGAAGGCTACGTCCAGGA
GCGCACCATCTTCTTCAAGGACGACGGCAACTACAAGACCCGCGCCGAGGTGAAGTTCGAGGGCGACACC
CTGGTGAACCGCATCGAGCTGAAGGGCATCGACTTCAAGGAGGACGGCAACATCCTGGGGCACAAGCTGG
AGTACAACTACAACAGCCACAACGTCTATATCACCGCCGACAAGCAGAAGAACGGCATCAAGGCCAACTT
CAAGATCCGCCACAACATCGAGGACGGCGGCGTGCAGCTCGCCGACCACTACCAGCAGAACACCCCCATC
GGCGACGGCCCCGTGCTGCTGCCCGACAACCACTACCTGAGCTACCAGTCCAAGCTGAGCAAAGACCCCA
ACGAGAAGCGCGATCACATGGTCCTGCTGGAGTTCGTGACCGCCGCCGGGATCACTCTCGGCATGGACGA
GCTGTACAAGTAAGGGCCCGTTTAAACCCGCTGATCAGCCTCGACTGTGCCTTCTAGTTGCCAGCCATCT
GTTGTTTGCCCCTCCCCCGTGCCTTCCTTGACCCTGGAAGGTGCCACTCCCACTGTCCTTTCCTAATAAA
ATGAGGAAATTGCATCGCATTGTCTGAGTAGGTGTCATTCTATTCTGGGGGGTGGGGTGGGGCAGGACAG
CAAGGGGGAGGATTGGGAAGACAATAGCAGGCATGCTGGGGATGCGGTGGGCTCTATGGCTTCTGAGGCG
GAAAGAACCAGCTGGGGCTCTAGGGGGTATCCCC
[124 nt withheld, positions 2765-2888]
C
[91 nt withheld, positions 2890-2980]
A
[49 nt withheld, positions 2982-3030]
CCTTTGACGTTGGAGTCCACGTTCTTT
[37 nt withheld, positions 3058-3094]
ACCCTATCTCGGTCTATTCTTTTGATTTATAAGGGATTTTGCCGATTTCGGCCTATTGGTTAAAAAATGA
GCTGATTTAACAAAAATTTAACGCGAATTAATTCTGTGGAATGTGTGTCAGTTAGGGTGTGGAAAGTCCC
CAGGCTCCCCAGCAGGCAGAAGTATGCAAAGCATGCATCTCAATTAGTCAGCAACCAGGTGTGGAAAGTC
CCCAGGCTCCCCAGCAGGCAGAAGTATGCAAAGCATGCATCTCAATTAGTCAGCAACCATAGTCCCGCCC
CTAACTCCGCCCATCCCGCCCCTAACTCCGCCCAGTTCCGCCCATTCTCCGCCCCATGGCTGACTAATTT
TTTTTATTTATGCAGAGGCCGAGGCCGCCTCTGCCTCTGAGCTATTCCAGAAGTAGTGAGGAGGCTTTTT
TGGAGGCCTAGGCTTTTGCAAAAAGCTCCCGGGAGCTTGTATATCCATTTTCGGATCTGATCAAGAGACA
GGATGAGGATCGTTTCGCATGATTGAACAAGATGGATTGCACGCAGGTTCTCCGGCCGCTTGGGTGGAGA
GGCTATTCGGCTATGACTGGGCACAACAGACAATCGGCTGCTCTGATGCCGCCGTGTTCCGGCTGTCAGC
GCAGGGGCGCCCGGTTCTTTTTGTCAAGACCGACCTGTCCGGTGCCCTGAATGAACTGCAGGACGAGGCA
GCGCGGCTATCGTGGCTGGCCACGACGGGCGTTCCTTGCGCAGCTGTGCTCGACGTTGTCACTGAAGCGG
GAAGGGACTGGCTGCTATTGGGCGAAGTGCCGGGGCAGGATCTCCTGTCATCTCACCTTGCTCCTGCCGA
GAAAGTATCCATCATGGCTGATGCAATGCGGCGGCTGCATACGCTTGATCCGGCTACCTGCCCATTCGAC
CACCAAGCGAAACATCGCATCGAGCGAGCACGTACTCGGATGGAAGCCGGTCTTGTCGATCAGGATGATC
TGGACGAAGAGCATCAGGGGCTCGCGCCAGCCGAACTGTTCGCCAGGCTCAAGGCGCGCATGCCCGACGG
CGAGGATCTCGTCGTGACCCATGGCGATGCCTGCTTGCCGAATATCATGGTGGAAAATGGCCGCTTTTCT
GGATTCATCGACTGTGGCCGGCTGGGTGTGGCGGACCGCTATCAGGACATAGCGTTGGCTACCCGTGATA
TTGCTGAAGAGCTTGGCGGCGAATGGGCTGACCGCTTCCTCGTGCTTTACGGTATCGCCGCTCCCGATTC
GCAGCGCATCGCCTTCTATCGCCTTCTTGACGAGTTCTTCTGAGCGGGACTCTGGGGTTCGAAATGACCG
ACCAAGCGACGCCCAACCTGCCATCACGAGATTTCGATTCCACCGCCGCCTTCTATGAAAGGTTGGGCTT
CGGAATCGTTTTCCGGGACGCCGGCTGGATGATCCTCCAGCGCGGGGATCTCATGCTGGAGTTCTTCGCC
CACCCCAACTTGTTTATTGCAGCTTATAATGGTTACAAATAAAGCAATAGCATCACAAATTTCACAAATA
AAGCATTTTTTTCACTGCATTCTAGTTGTGGTTTGTCCAAACTCATCAATGTATCTTATCATGTCTGTAT
ACCGTCGACCTCTAGCTAGAGCTTGGCGTAATCATGGTCATAGCTGTTTCCTGTGTGAAATTGTTATCCG
CTCACAATTCCACACAACATACGAGCCGGAAGCATAAAGTGTAAAGCCTGGGGTGCCTAATGAGTGAGCT
AACTCACATTAATTGCGTTGCGCTCACTGCCCGCTTTCCAGTCGGGAAACCTGTCGTGCCAGCTGCATTA
ATGAATCGGCCAACGCGCGGGGAGAGGCGGTTTGCGTATTGGGCGCTCTTCCGCTTCCTCGCTCACTGAC
TCGCTGCGCTCGGTCGTTCGGCTGCGGCGAGCGGTATCAGCTCACTCAAAGGCGGTAATACGGTTATCCA
CAGAATCAGGGGATAACGCAGGAAAGAACATGTGAGCAAAAGGCCAGCAAAAGGCCAGGAACCGTAAAAA
GGCCGCGTTGCTGGCGTTTTTCCATAGGCTCCGCCCCCCTGACGAGCATCACAAAAATCGACGCTCAAGT
CAGAGGTGGCGAAACCCGACAGGACTATAAAGATACCAGGCGTTTCCCCCTGGAAGCTCCCTCGTGCGCT
CTCCTGTTCCGACCCTGCCGCTTACCGGATACCTGTCCGCCTTTCTCCCTTCGGGAAGCGTGGCGCTTTC
TCATAGCTCACGCTGTAGGTATCTCAGTTCGGTGTAGGTCGTTCGCTCCAAGCTGGGCTGTGTGCACGAA
CCCCCCGTTCAGCCCGACCGCTGCGCCTTATCCGGTAACTATCGTCTTGAGTCCAACCCGGTAAGACACG
ACTTATCGCCACTGGCAGCAGCCACTGGTAACAGGATTAGCAGAGCGAGGTATGTAGGCGGTGCTACAGA
GTTCTTGAAGTGGTGGCCTAACTACGGCTACACTAGAAGAACAGTATTTGGTATCTGCGCTCTGCTGAAG
CCAGTTACCTTCGGAAAAAGAGTTGGTAGCTCTTGATCCGGCAAACAAACCACCGCTGGTAGCGGTGGTT
TTTTTGTTTGCAAGCAGCAGATTACGCGCAGAAAAAAAGGATCTCAAGAAGATCCTTTGATCTTTTCTAC
GGGGTCTGACGCTCAGTGGAACGAAAACTCACGTTAAGGGATTTTGGTCATGAGATTATCAAAAAGGATC
TTCACCTAGATCCTTTTAAATTAAAAATGAAGTTTTAAATCAATCTAAAGTATATATGAGTAAACTTGGT
CTGACAGTTACCAATGCTTAATCAGTGAGGCACCTATCTCAGCGATCTGTCTATTTCGTTCATCCATAGT
TGCCTGACTCCCCGTCGTGTAGATAACTACGATACGGGAGGGCTTACCATCTGGCCCCAGTGCTGCAATG
ATACCGCGAGACCCACGCTCACCGGCTCCAGATTTATCAGCAATAAACCAGCCAGCCGGAAGGGCCGAGC
GCAGAAGTGGTCCTGCAACTTTATCCGCCTCCATCCAGTCTATTAATTGTTGCCGGGAAGCTAGAGTAAG
TAGTTCGCCAGTTAATAGTTTGCGCAACGTTGTTGCCATTGCTACAGGCATCGTGGTGTCACGCTCGTCG
TTTGGTATGGCTTCATTCAGCTCCGGTTCCCAACGATCAAGGCGAGTTACATGATCCCCCATGTTGTGCA
AAAAAGCGGTTAGCTCCTTCGGTCCTCCGATCGTTGTCAGAAGTAAGTTGGCCGCAGTGTTATCACTCAT
GGTTATGGCAGCACTGCATAATTCTCTTACTGTCATGCCATCCGTAAGATGCTTTTCTGTGACTGGTGAG
TACTCAACCAAGTCATTCTGAGAATAGTGTATGCGGCGACCGAGTTGCTCTTGCCCGGCGTCAATACGGG
ATAATACCGCGCCACATAGCAGAACTTTAAAAGTGCTCATCATTGGAAAACGTTCTTCGGGGCGAAAACT
CTCAAGGATCTTACCGCTGTTGAGATCCAGTTCGATGTAACCCACTCGTGCACCCAACTGATCTTCAGCA
TCTTTTACTTTCACCAGCGTTTCTGGGTGAGCAAAAACAGGAAGGCAAAATGCCGCAAAAAAGGGAATAA
GGGCGACACGGAAATGTTGAATACTCATACTCTTCCTTTTTCAATATTATTGAAGCATTTATCAGGGTTA
TTGTCTCATGAGCGGATACATATTTGAATGTATTTAGAAAAATAAACAAATAGGGGTTCCGCGCACATTT
CCCCGAAAAGTGCCACCTGACGTC
Features (pLannotate 1.2.2; 22 found; start..end, strand, type, name):
     28..80      -  misc_feature   bom (fragment): basis of mobility region from pBR322
    235..614     +  enhancer       CMV enhancer: human cytomegalovirus immediate early enhancer
    615..818     +  promoter       CMV promoter: human cytomegalovirus (CMV) immediate early promoter
    814..847     +  LTR            5' LTR (truncated) (fragment): truncated 5' long terminal repeat (LTR) from HIV-1
    863..881     +  promoter       T7 promoter: promoter for bacteriophage T7 RNA polymerase
    901..1617    +  CDS            mTurquoise2: mTurquoise2 is a basic (constitutively fluorescent) cyan fluorescent protein published in 2012, derived from Aequorea victoria. It is reported to be a rapidly-maturing monomer with very low acid sensitivity.
   1624..1735    -  CDS            LAMP1 (fragment): human lysosome-associated membrane glycoprotein 1
   1744..2463    +  CDS            mVenus: Venus YFP with monomerizing A206K mutation (Nagai et al., 2002; Kremers et al., 2006) mammalian codon-optimized
   2495..2719    +  polyA_signal   bGH poly(A) signal: bovine growth hormone polyadenylation signal
   2723..2744    +  promoter       SV40 promoter (fragment): SV40 enhancer and early promoter
   2765..3193    +  rep_origin     f1 ori (sequence partly withheld): f1 bacteriophage origin of replication; arrow indicates direction of (+) strand synthesis
   3207..3536    +  promoter       SV40 promoter: SV40 enhancer and early promoter
   3603..4394    +  CDS            neo: KKA2_KLEPN - Also known as kan, nptII. Experimental evidence at protein level: Swiss-Prot protein existence level 1. Resistance to kanamycin, neomycin, paromomycin, ribostamycin, butirosin and gentamicin B. From Klebsiella pneumoniae.
   4418..4576    +  CDS            ble (fragment): BLE_KLEPN - Experimental evidence at protein level: Swiss-Prot protein existence level 1. Binding protein with a strong affinity to the bleomycin family of antibiotics. Binds to CL990; an antimitotic-antibiotic compound. From Klebsiella pneumoniae.
   4571..4692    +  polyA_signal   SV40 poly(A) signal: SV40 polyadenylation signal
   4765..4781    -  protein_bind   lac operator: The lac repressor binds to the lac operator to inhibit transcription in E. coli. This inhibition can be relieved by adding lactose or isopropyl-β-D-thiogalactopyranoside (IPTG). lac repressor encoded by lacI
   4789..4819    -  promoter       lac promoter: promoter for the E. coli lac operon
   4834..4855    -  protein_bind   CAP binding site: CAP binding activates transcription in the presence of cAMP. E. coli catabolite activator protein
   4868..4960    -  CDS            lacI (fragment): lac repressor; lacI; The lac repressor binds to the lac operator to inhibit transcription in E. coli. This inhibition can be relieved by adding lactose or isopropyl-β-D-thiogalactopyranoside (IPTG).
   5143..5731    -  rep_origin     ori: high-copy-number ColE1/pMB1/pBR322/pUC origin of replication
   5902..6762    -  CDS            AmpR: β-lactamase; bla; confers resistance to ampicillin, carbenicillin, and related antibiotics
   6763..6867    -  promoter       AmpR promoter: bla
