[The description below was written by a language model from this plasmid's Addgene catalogue record and pLannotate feature annotations shown in this document.]
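Description:
Dimer 42 AA is a mammalian expression plasmid built on the pcDNA3.1+ backbone that encodes a tandem fusion of two monomeric Aequorea-derived fluorescent proteins, the cyan donor mTurquoise2 and the yellow acceptor mVenus, joined by a 42-amino-acid linker. The fusion was cloned between NheI and ApaI sites and sits downstream of the human CMV immediate-early enhancer and promoter, with a T7 promoter just upstream of the coding region and the bovine growth hormone polyadenylation signal terminating the transcript. The catalogue names the insert mVenus-42AA-mTurquoise2, whereas the feature table from the sequenced plasmid places mTurquoise2 first and mVenus second. The region between the two fluorophores is annotated as a reverse-strand LAMP1 fragment, which most likely reflects an incidental match to the linker sequence rather than a functional element, as do the short HIV-1 LTR, lacI and ble fragment calls elsewhere.

The backbone carries a high-copy ColE1/pUC-type origin and a β-lactamase gene for ampicillin selection in E. coli, an f1 origin for single-stranded DNA production, and an SV40 promoter-driven neomycin phosphotransferase cassette with an SV40 poly(A) signal, which allows G418 selection of mammalian cells. The sequenced record is slightly shorter than the catalogued total size.

Because donor and acceptor are expressed at a fixed one-to-one stoichiometry and held at a separation set by the linker length, the construct serves as a calibration standard of defined FRET efficiency. According to the record, it is used for calibrating image-based quantitative two-hybrid FRET measurements that derive the proximity, affinity and stoichiometry of protein interactions.
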