Addgene plasmid #198198: Dimer 42 AA
Purpose: FRET calibration: Dimer construct consisting of mTurquoise2 and mVenus with a 42AA linker
Depositing lab: Christian Wahl-Schott. Depositing organization: Medizinische Hochschule Hannover. Publication: Protocol for deriving proximity, affinity, and stoichiometry of protein interactions using image-based quantitative two-hybrid FRET. Feldmann C, Schanzler M, Ben-Johny M, Wahl-Schott C. STAR Protoc. 2023 Jul 28;4(3):102459. doi: 10.1016/j.xpro.2023.102459. PubMed 37516972.
Backbone
  Vector backbone: pcDNA3.1+
  Backbone size w/o insert (bp): 5348
  Total vector size (bp): 6911
  Vector type: Mammalian Expression
Growth in bacteria
  Bacterial resistance: Ampicillin, 100 μg/mL
  Growth temperature: 37°C
  Growth strain: DH5alpha
  Copy number: High Copy
Gene/Insert
  Gene/Insert name: mVenus-42AA-mTurquoise2
  Species: Synthetic
  Cloning method: Restriction Enzyme; 5′ cloning site NheI (not destroyed); 3′ cloning site ApaI (not destroyed)
  Sequencing primers: 5′ GGCTAACTAGAGAACCCACTG; 3′ GGCAACTAGAAGGCACAGTC
Terms and licenses: Academic/Nonprofit Terms; Industry Terms: Not Available to Industry
How to cite: Dimer 42 AA was a gift from Christian Wahl-Schott (Addgene plasmid # 198198 ; http://n2t.net/addgene:198198 ; RRID:Addgene_198198)
